Addgene plasmid #147747: pETM-60-NdeI-NcQde-2_V
Purpose: Bacterial Expression of NcQde-2
Depositing lab: Elisa Izaurralde. Depositing organization: Max Planck Institute for Developmental Biology.
Backbone
  Vector backbone: Unknown
  Vector type: Bacterial Expression
Growth in bacteria
  Bacterial resistance: Kanamycin, 50 μg/mL
  Growth temperature: 37°C
  Growth strain: DH5alpha
  Copy number: Low Copy
Gene/Insert
  Gene/Insert name: NcQde-2
  Species: Neurospora crassa
  Mutation: 1 non silent mutation P761S compared to the sequence from NCBI: BX897676.1
  Cloning method: Unknown
Terms and licenses: Academic/Nonprofit Terms; Industry Terms: Not Available to Industry
Depositor comments: Plasmids from this collection were made available to the research community and donated after the lab closed. Please note that the sequence provided by the depositing laboratory may be theoretical/predicted or based on Sanger sequencing results. There may be discrepancies between sequencing results obtained by Addgene and the depositor sequence. If an Addgene verified sequence is not available, please contact before placing your order to request that our lab fully sequence the plasmid.
How to cite: pETM-60-NdeI-NcQde-2_V was a gift from Elisa Izaurralde (Addgene plasmid # 147747 ; http://n2t.net/addgene:147747 ; RRID:Addgene_147747)
