[The description below was written by a language model from this plasmid's Addgene catalogue record and pLannotate feature annotations shown in this document.]
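Description:
pETM-60-NdeI-NcQde-2_V is a 9.6 kb bacterial expression plasmid for producing the Neurospora crassa protein Qde-2 (an Argonaute-family protein of the quelling RNA-silencing pathway) in E. coli. The catalogue lists the backbone as unknown, but the name and the annotated features point to a pET-type, pETM-60-derived vector. It is selected with kanamycin through an aph(3')-Ia resistance gene and replicates from a ColE1/pMB1-type origin. This origin is accompanied by the bom region and the rop gene, consistent with the low copy number recorded. An f1 origin is also present, and short tetracycline-resistance fragments are pBR322 remnants rather than functional markers.

Expression is driven by a T7 promoter followed by a lac operator and the T7 gene 10 ribosome binding site, with a plasmid-borne lacI gene supplying repressor. Transcription therefore depends on a host providing T7 RNA polymerase and is inducible with IPTG. The open reading frame begins with NusA, a highly soluble fusion partner used to improve folding and solubility of difficult proteins. NusA is followed by a 6xHis tag and a short match to a TEV-cleavage-containing tag, which suggests a protease site for removing the fusion partner.

The Qde-2 insert itself is not annotated but presumably occupies the roughly 2.8 kb gap downstream of these elements. According to the record it carries one non-silent change, P761S, relative to the reference sequence. A second His-tag annotation lies after the insert, ahead of the T7 terminator, but whether it is in frame with the insert cannot be determined from the table. The depositor sequence may be theoretical rather than fully verified.
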