Features (pLannotate 1.2.2; 21 found; start..end, strand, type, name):
     12..467     +  rep_origin     f1 ori (sequence partly withheld): f1 bacteriophage origin of replication; arrow indicates direction of (+) strand synthesis
    494..551     +  promoter       AmpR promoter (fragment): bla
    560..1375    -  CDS            KanR: aminoglycoside phosphotransferase; aph(3')-Ia; confers resistance to kanamycin in bacteria or G418 (Geneticin®) in eukaryotes
   1497..2085    +  rep_origin     ori: high-copy-number ColE1/pMB1/pBR322/pUC origin of replication
   2271..2413    -  misc_feature   bom: basis of mobility region from pBR322
   2515..2706    -  CDS            rop: Rop protein, which maintains plasmids at low copy number; rop
   2723..3103    +  CDS            YPB1_ECOLX: Protein predicted: Swiss-Prot protein existence level 4. From Escherichia coli.
   3175..3466    -  CDS            TcR (fragment): tetracycline efflux protein; tet; confers resistance to tetracycline
   3481..3502    -  protein_bind   CAP binding site: CAP binding activates transcription in the presence of cAMP. E. coli catabolite activator protein
   3515..4597    -  CDS            lacI: lac repressor; lacI; The lac repressor binds to the lac operator to inhibit transcription in E. coli. This inhibition can be relieved by adding lactose or isopropyl-β-D-thiogalactopyranoside (IPTG).
   4598..4675    -  promoter       lacI promoter: lacI
   4683..4962    -  CDS            TcR (fragment): tetracycline efflux protein; tet; confers resistance to tetracycline
   4984..5002    +  promoter       T7 promoter: promoter for bacteriophage T7 RNA polymerase
   5003..5027    +  protein_bind   lac operator: The lac repressor binds to the lac operator to inhibit transcription in E. coli. This inhibition can be relieved by adding lactose or isopropyl-β-D-thiogalactopyranoside (IPTG). lac repressor encoded by lacI
   5042..5064    +  RBS            RBS: efficient ribosome binding site from bacteriophage T7 gene 10 (Olins and Rangwala, 1989)
   5074..6552    +  CDS            NusA: transcription elongation protein (N utilization substance protein A); nusA; highly soluble in E. coli
   6568..6585    +  CDS            7xHis (fragment): 6xHis affinity tag
   6592..6614    +  CDS            capTEV™ (fragment): composite tag for in vivo biotinylation, TEV protease cleavage, and 6xHis tagging
   9454..9471    +  CDS            9xHis (fragment): 9xHis affinity tag
   9481..9530    +  CDS            SET1 (fragment): solubility-enhancement tag derived from T7 phage gene 10B
   9538..9585    +  terminator     T7 terminator: transcription terminator for bacteriophage T7 RNA polymerase
>Addgene plasmid #147747 | pETM-60-NdeI-NcQde-2_V | depositor full sequence | sequence record 290194 | Full Sequence
TGGCGAATGGG
[124 nt withheld, positions 12-135]
C
[91 nt withheld, positions 137-227]
A
[49 nt withheld, positions 229-277]
CCTTTGACGTTGGAGTCCACGTTCTTT
[37 nt withheld, positions 305-341]
ACCCTATCTCGGTCTATTCTTTTGATTTATAAGGGATTTTGCCGATTTCGGCCTATTGGTTAAAAAATGA
GCTGATTTAACAAAAATTTAACGCGAATTTTAACAAAATATTAACGTTTACAATTTCAGGTGGCACTTTT
CGGGGAAATGTGCGCGGAACCCCTATTTGTTTATTTTTCTAAATACATTCAAATATGTATCCGCTCATGA
ATTAATTCTTAGAAAAACTCATCGAGCATCAAATGAAACTGCAATTTATTCATATCAGGATTATCAATAC
CATATTTTTGAAAAAGCCGTTTCTGTAATGAAGGAGAAAACTCACCGAGGCAGTTCCATAGGATGGCAAG
ATCCTGGTATCGGTCTGCGATTCCGACTCGTCCAACATCAATACAACCTATTAATTTCCCCTCGTCAAAA
ATAAGGTTATCAAGTGAGAAATCACCATGAGTGACGACTGAATCCGGTGAGAATGGCAAAAGTTTATGCA
TTTCTTTCCAGACTTGTTCAACAGGCCAGCCATTACGCTCGTCATCAAAATCACTCGCATCAACCAAACC
GTTATTCATTCGTGATTGCGCCTGAGCGAGACGAAATACGCGATCGCTGTTAAAAGGACAATTACAAACA
GGAATCGAATGCAACCGGCGCAGGAACACTGCCAGCGCATCAACAATATTTTCACCTGAATCAGGATATT
CTTCTAATACCTGGAATGCTGTTTTCCCGGGGATCGCAGTGGTGAGTAACCATGCATCATCAGGAGTACG
GATAAAATGCTTGATGGTCGGAAGAGGCATAAATTCCGTCAGCCAGTTTAGTCTGACCATCTCATCTGTA
ACATCATTGGCAACGCTACCTTTGCCATGTTTCAGAAACAACTCTGGCGCATCGGGCTTCCCATACAATC
GATAGATTGTCGCACCTGATTGCCCGACATTATCGCGAGCCCATTTATACCCATATAAATCAGCATCCAT
GTTGGAATTTAATCGCGGCCTAGAGCAAGACGTTTCCCGTTGAATATGGCTCATAACACCCCTTGTATTA
CTGTTTATGTAAGCAGACAGTTTTATTGTTCATGACCAAAATCCCTTAACGTGAGTTTTCGTTCCACTGA
GCGTCAGACCCCGTAGAAAAGATCAAAGGATCTTCTTGAGATCCTTTTTTTCTGCGCGTAATCTGCTGCT
TGCAAACAAAAAAACCACCGCTACCAGCGGTGGTTTGTTTGCCGGATCAAGAGCTACCAACTCTTTTTCC
GAAGGTAACTGGCTTCAGCAGAGCGCAGATACCAAATACTGTCCTTCTAGTGTAGCCGTAGTTAGGCCAC
CACTTCAAGAACTCTGTAGCACCGCCTACATACCTCGCTCTGCTAATCCTGTTACCAGTGGCTGCTGCCA
GTGGCGATAAGTCGTGTCTTACCGGGTTGGACTCAAGACGATAGTTACCGGATAAGGCGCAGCGGTCGGG
CTGAACGGGGGGTTCGTGCACACAGCCCAGCTTGGAGCGAACGACCTACACCGAACTGAGATACCTACAG
CGTGAGCTATGAGAAAGCGCCACGCTTCCCGAAGGGAGAAAGGCGGACAGGTATCCGGTAAGCGGCAGGG
TCGGAACAGGAGAGCGCACGAGGGAGCTTCCAGGGGGAAACGCCTGGTATCTTTATAGTCCTGTCGGGTT
TCGCCACCTCTGACTTGAGCGTCGATTTTTGTGATGCTCGTCAGGGGGGCGGAGCCTATGGAAAAACGCC
AGCAACGCGGCCTTTTTACGGTTCCTGGCCTTTTGCTGGCCTTTTGCTCACATGTTCTTTCCTGCGTTAT
CCCCTGATTCTGTGGATAACCGTATTACCGCCTTTGAGTGAGCTGATACCGCTCGCCGCAGCCGAACGAC
CGAGCGCAGCGAGTCAGTGAGCGAGGAAGCGGAAGAGCGCCTGATGCGGTATTTTCTCCTTACGCATCTG
TGCGGTATTTCACACCGCATATATGGTGCACTCTCAGTACAATCTGCTCTGATGCCGCATAGTTAAGCCA
GTATACACTCCGCTATCGCTACGTGACTGGGTCATGGCTGCGCCCCGACACCCGCCAACACCCGCTGACG
CGCCCTGACGGGCTTGTCTGCTCCCGGCATCCGCTTACAGACAAGCTGTGACCGTCTCCGGGAGCTGCAT
GTGTCAGAGGTTTTCACCGTCATCACCGAAACGCGCGAGGCAGCTGCGGTAAAGCTCATCAGCGTGGTCG
TGAAGCGATTCACAGATGTCTGCCTGTTCATCCGCGTCCAGCTCGTTGAGTTTCTCCAGAAGCGTTAATG
TCTGGCTTCTGATAAAGCGGGCCATGTTAAGGGCGGTTTTTTCCTGTTTGGTCACTGATGCCTCCGTGTA
AGGGGGATTTCTGTTCATGGGGGTAATGATACCGATGAAACGAGAGAGGATGCTCACGATACGGGTTACT
GATGATGAACATGCCCGGTTACTGGAACGTTGTGAGGGTAAACAACTGGCGGTATGGATGCGGCGGGACC
AGAGAAAAATCACTCAGGGTCAATGCCAGCGCTTCGTTAATACAGATGTAGGTGTTCCACAGGGTAGCCA
GCAGCATCCTGCGATGCAGATCCGGAACATAATGGTGCAGGGCGCTGACTTCCGCGTTTCCAGACTTTAC
GAAACACGGAAACCGAAGACCATTCATGTTGTTGCTCAGGTCGCAGACGTTTTGCAGCAGCAGTCGCTTC
ACGTTCGCTCGCGTATCGGTGATTCATTCTGCTAACCAGTAAGGCAACCCCGCCAGCCTAGCCGGGTCCT
CAACGACAGGAGCACGATCATGCGCACCCGTGGGGCCGCCATGCCGGCGATAATGGCCTGCTTCTCGCCG
AAACGTTTGGTGGCGGGACCAGTGACGAAGGCTTGAGCGAGGGCGTGCAAGATTCCGAATACCGCAAGCG
ACAGGCCGATCATCGTCGCGCTCCAGCGAAAGCGGTCCTCGCCGAAAATGACCCAGAGCGCTGCCGGCAC
CTGTCCTACGAGTTGCATGATAAAGAAGACAGTCATAAGTGCGGCGACGATAGTCATGCCCCGCGCCCAC
CGGAAGGAGCTGACTGGGTTGAAGGCTCTCAAGGGCATCGGTCGAGATCCCGGTGCCTAATGAGTGAGCT
AACTTACATTAATTGCGTTGCGCTCACTGCCCGCTTTCCAGTCGGGAAACCTGTCGTGCCAGCTGCATTA
ATGAATCGGCCAACGCGCGGGGAGAGGCGGTTTGCGTATTGGGCGCCAGGGTGGTTTTTCTTTTCACCAG
TGAGACGGGCAACAGCTGATTGCCCTTCACCGCCTGGCCCTGAGAGAGTTGCAGCAAGCGGTCCACGCTG
GTTTGCCCCAGCAGGCGAAAATCCTGTTTGATGGTGGTTAACGGCGGGATATAACATGAGCTGTCTTCGG
TATCGTCGTATCCCACTACCGAGATATCCGCACCAACGCGCAGCCCGGACTCGGTAATGGCGCGCATTGC
GCCCAGCGCCATCTGATCGTTGGCAACCAGCATCGCAGTGGGAACGATGCCCTCATTCAGCATTTGCATG
GTTTGTTGAAAACCGGACATGGCACTCCAGTCGCCTTCCCGTTCCGCTATCGGCTGAATTTGATTGCGAG
TGAGATATTTATGCCAGCCAGCCAGACGCAGACGCGCCGAGACAGAACTTAATGGGCCCGCTAACAGCGC
GATTTGCTGGTGACCCAATGCGACCAGATGCTCCACGCCCAGTCGCGTACCGTCTTCATGGGAGAAAATA
ATACTGTTGATGGGTGTCTGGTCAGAGACATCAAGAAATAACGCCGGAACATTAGTGCAGGCAGCTTCCA
CAGCAATGGCATCCTGGTCATCCAGCGGATAGTTAATGATCAGCCCACTGACGCGTTGCGCGAGAAGATT
GTGCACCGCCGCTTTACAGGCTTCGACGCCGCTTCGTTCTACCATCGACACCACCACGCTGGCACCCAGT
TGATCGGCGCGAGATTTAATCGCCGCGACAATTTGCGACGGCGCGTGCAGGGCCAGACTGGAGGTGGCAA
CGCCAATCAGCAACGACTGTTTGCCCGCCAGTTGTTGTGCCACGCGGTTGGGAATGTAATTCAGCTCCGC
CATCGCCGCTTCCACTTTTTCCCGCGTTTTCGCAGAAACGTGGCTGGCCTGGTTCACCACGCGGGAAACG
GTCTGATAAGAGACACCGGCATACTCTGCGACATCGTATAACGTTACTGGTTTCACATTCACCACCCTGA
ATTGACTCTCTTCCGGGCGCTATCATGCCATACCGCGAAAGGTTTTGCGCCATTCGATGGTGTCCGGGAT
CTCGACGCTCTCCCTTATGCGACTCCTGCATTAGGAAGCAGCCCAGTAGTAGGTTGAGGCCGTTGAGCAC
CGCCGCCGCAAGGAATGGTGCATGCAAGGAGATGGCGCCCAACAGTCCCCCGGCCACGGGGCCTGCCACC
ATACCCACGCCGAAACAAGCGCTCATGAGCCCGAAGTGGCGAGCCCGATCTTCCCCATCGGTGATGTCGG
CGATATAGGCGCCAGCAACCGCACCTGTGGCGCCGGTGATGCCGGCCACGATGCGTCCGGCGTAGAGGAT
CGAGATCTCGATCCCGCGAAATTAATACGACTCACTATAGGGGAATTGTGAGCGGATAACAATTCCCCTC
TAGAAATAATTTTGTTTAACTTTAAGAAGGAGATATACCATGAAAGAAATTTTGGCTGTAGTTGAAGCCG
TATCCAATGAAAAGGCGCTACCTCGCGAGAAGATTTTCGAAGCATTGGAAAGCGCGCTGGCGACAGCAAC
AAAGAAAAAATATGAACAAGAGATCGACGTCCGCGTACAGATCGATCGCAAAAGCGGTGATTTTGACACT
TTCCGTCGCTGGTTAGTTGTTGATGAAGTCACCCAGCCGACCAAGGAAATCACCCTTGAAGCCGCACGTT
ATGAAGATGAAAGCCTGAACCTGGGCGATTACGTTGAAGATCAGATTGAGTCTGTTACCTTTGACCGTAT
CACTACCCAGACGGCAAAACAGGTTATCGTGCAGAAAGTGCGTGAAGCCGAACGTGCGATGGTGGTTGAT
CAGTTCCGTGAACACGAAGGTGAAATCATCACCGGCGTGGTGAAAAAAGTAAACCGCGACAACATCTCTC
TGGATCTGGGCAACAACGCTGAAGCCGTGATCCTGCGCGAAGATATGCTGCCGCGTGAAAACTTCCGCCC
TGGCGACCGCGTTCGTGGCGTGCTCTATTCCGTTCGCCCGGAAGCGCGTGGCGCGCAACTGTTCGTCACT
CGTTCCAAGCCGGAAATGCTGATCGAACTGTTCCGTATTGAAGTGCCAGAAATCGGCGAAGAAGTGATTG
AAATTAAAGCAGCGGCTCGCGATCCGGGTTCTCGTGCGAAAATCGCGGTGAAAACCAACGATAAACGTAT
CGATCCGGTAGGTGCTTGCGTAGGTATGCGTGGCGCGCGTGTTCAGGCGGTGTCTACTGAACTGGGTGGC
GAGCGTATCGATATCGTCCTGTGGGATGATAACCCGGCGCAGTTCGTGATTAACGCAATGGCACCGGCAG
ACGTTGCTTCTATCGTGGTGGATGAAGATAAACACACTATGGACATCGCCGTTGAAGCCGGTAATCTGGC
GCAGGCGATTGGCCGTAACGGTCAGAACGTGCGTCTGGCTTCGCAACTGAGCGGTTGGGAACTCAACGTG
ATGACCGTTGACGACCTGCAAGCTAAGCATCAGGCGGAAGCGCACGCAGCGATCGACACCTTCACCAAAT
ATCTCGACATCGACGAAGACTTCGCGACTGTTCTGGTAGAAGAAGGCTTCTCGACGCTGGAAGAATTGGC
CTATGTGCCGATGAAAGAGCTGTTGGAAATCGAAGGCCTTGATGAGCCGACCGTTGAAGCACTGCGCGAG
CGTGCTAAAAATGCACTGGCCACCATTGCACAGGCCCAGGAAGAAAGCCTCGGTGATAACAAACCGGCTG
ACGATCTGCTGAACCTTGAAGGGGTAGATCGTGATTTGGCATTCAAACTGGCCGCCCGTGGCGTTTGTAC
GCTGGAAGATCTCGCCGAACAGGGCATTGATGATCTGGCTGATATCGAAGGGTTGACCGACGAAAAAGCC
GGAGCACTGATTATGGCTGCCCGTAATATTTGCTGGTTCGGTGACGAAGCGACTAGTGGTTCTGGTCATC
ACCATCACCATCACTCCGCGGGTGAGAATCTTTATTTTCAGGGCGCACATATGAGCAAGCTTTCGCTCAG
CGAGAAGGAGAAAGCCAACAACTTGCCGGTTCGCCCTGGCCATGGTACCATGGGCGAGAAGGTGAAGCTT
TGGGCCAACTATTTCAAAATCAACATCAAATCACCAGCCATTTACAGGTACACCATCAAAGTTGCCGCCA
CCGAGGAAAAGCTCGGAAAGGAAGCTGAGGTCGCATCCAAGAAAGTGGAGGTGGTGGTTGGGAAACTGCT
CAAGCAGATCGAAGCCAACGTGAAATCCGTGGCGATTGCCAGCGATTTCAAAGTGCACCTGGTGACGACC
ACCAAGCTCAAAGTTCCCGAGAACCGCATCTTTGAGGTGACGTGGACCGAGCCGAGTTCCAACCAAAACC
TGCCCAGCAAGCCCCAGACTTGGGTGGTCAAGGTGGAGGAGAGTGTCGAAACCTGCGATTTCGGCAAGGT
GCTGAACGAGCTCACGACACTTGATCCCAAGCTCGACGGAGACTTTCCCAAGTACAATGTGGAGCTCGAT
GCCCTCAACACCATTGTGACTCATCATGCCCGCGCCGACGACAATGTTGCGGTGGTGGGAAGGGGAAGGT
TTTTTGCCATTGGTGATGACCTCATTGAACAAGTGCGGCCCCATGACTCCCCTTTGGTCATCTTGCGAGG
ATATTTTGCCAGCGTCCGTCCAGCTACCGGAAGACTTTTACTCAATACCAACATCACGCATGGTGTCTTC
CGTCCTGGGGTCAAACTTGCACAGCTGTTTCAGGAACTTGGACTTGACGTAATGGACAAATGCAATGCCT
GGAACGAAGTAACCAAAAATCAGCTCAACGACAAGATGCGCAGAGTTCACAAGGTCCTGGCTAAGGGCCG
TGTCGAGTTGAATGCCCCATTCCTTATTGATGGAAAGATTGTTTATAAAAAATGTTACCGCACGCTCAAT
GGCATTGCTAACCGTGGCGACGAAAGGGGGAAGCAAAAGGATGGTAAAGAAGTCCGATATCCGCCCTTGT
TCGGGATTCCGGGTGTCCAGGTTGGCGGCCCGACCTCTTGTCAGTTCTACTTGCGTGCGCGAGAGACAAA
GGATGGCGCTGCCCCTCCTCCGACTCCCGGCCTGCCGAGCAACGCGTACATCACGGTAGCGAACTATTAT
AAACAACGGTACGGAATAACCGCCAATGCTTCGCTTCCTCTGGTCAACGTTGGCACCAAGGAAAAGGCGA
TTTACGTCTTGGCCGAGTTTTGTACGCTGGTCAAAGGCCGTTCCGTCAAGGCTAAGCTGACAGCCAACGA
GGCGGACAACATGATTAAGTTTGCTTGCAGAGCTCCTTCGCTGAACGCTCAGTCTATCGTGACGAAAGGC
AGACAGACACTTGGTCTTGATAAAAGCCTGACGCTTGGCAAGTTCAAGGTTTCGATCGACAAGGAGCTGA
TCACCGTTGTCGGGCGTGAGCTCAAGCCTCCGATGCTTACGTACAGCGGTAACAAGACGGTAGAGCCGCA
GGACGGCGGGTGGTTGATGAAGTTTGTCAAGGTCGCCAGACCTTGCCGCAAGATTGAGAAGTGGACATAC
TTGGAACTGAAGGGTTCCAAGGCAAACGAAGGGGTGCCGCAAGCTATGACCGCTTTTGCCGAATTCTTGA
ACAGAACGGGCATCCCGATTAACCCCAGGTTCTCGCCGGGCATGAGCATGTCAGTTCCAGGGAGCGAAAA
AGAGTTCTTTGCCAAAGTGAAGGAACTCATGAGCTCGCACCAATTTGTGGTGGTTCTTTTACCCAGAAAG
GATGTTGCGATCTACAATATGGTGAAGCGGGCTGCCGATATCACATTTGGCGTTCACACAGTCTGTTGTG
TAGCCGAAAAGTTCCTTAGCACTAAGGGGCAGCTGGGGTATTTTGCCAACGTCGGCCTCAAGGTCAACCT
CAAGTTTGGCGGCACCAATCACAATATCAAGACGCCCATTCCTTTGCTCGCCAAGGGGAAGACGATGGTG
GTGGGCTATGATGTCACCCATCCGACCAATCTAGCGGCTGGACAATCGCCTGCATCGGCTCCCAGTATTG
TCGGCCTGGTCTCAACCATCGACCAACACCTTGGACAATGGCCTGCAATGGTTTGGAACAACCCGCACGG
CCAGGAGTCCATGACGGAACAGTTTACGGACAAGTTCAAGACGCGTCTGGAACTATGGCGCAGCAATCCC
GCAAACAACCGCAGTCTCCCCGAGAATATCCTGATTTTCCGCGATGGCGTCTCCGAGGGACAGTTCCAGA
TGGTCATCAAGGACGAGCTATCCCTGGTTCGCGCCGCCTGCAAGCTGGTGTATCCAGCTGGCAAGCTACC
GCGTATTACGCTGATTGTCTCTGTCAAGCGCCACCAGACTCGCTTCTTCCCAACGGACCCGAAGCATATT
CACTTCAAGTCCAAGAGCCCCAAGGAGGGTACTGTGGTTGACCGCGGCGTGACCAACGTCCGCTATTGGG
ACTTCTTTTTGCAGGCGCACGCGTCGCTCCAGGGCACGGCCCGCTCGGCTCACTACACAGTTCTGGTGGA
TGAGATTTTCAGGGCCGACTATGGAAACAAGGCGGCCGACACGCTGGAGCAGCTGACGCATGACATGTGT
TATCTCTTTGGACGAGCCACCAAGGCTGTCAGTATCTGCCCGCCTGCGTACTATGCCGACTTGGTGTGCG
ACCGGGCGCGTATCCATCAGAAGGAGCTCTTTGACGCCCTCGATGAAAACGATAGCGTTAAGACCGATGA
TTTCGCAAGATGGGGTAACTCCGGGGCTGTTCATCCCAACCTTAGGAACTCCATGTACTATATCTAAGCG
GCCGCACTCGAGCACCACCACCACCACCACTGAGATCCGGCTGCTAACAAAGCCCGAAAGGAAGCTGAGT
TGGCTGCTGCCACCGCTGAGCAATAACTAGCATAACCCCTTGGGGCCTCTAAACGGGTCTTGAGGGGTTT
TTTGCTGAAAGGAGGAACTATATCCGGAT
